>Addgene plasmid #123322 | pLC-ZsGreen-P2A-Blast | addgene full sequence | sequence record 239612 | Addgene NGS Result
GCCAAGCCTTTGTCTCAAGAAGAATCCACCCTCATTGAAAGAGCAACGGCTACAATCAACAGCATCCCCA
TCTCTGAAGACTACAGCGTCGCCAGCGCAGCTCTCTCTAGCGACGGCCGCATCTTCACTGGTGTCAATGT
ATATCATTTTACTGGGGGACCTTGTGCAGAACTCGTGGTGCTGGGCACTGCTGCTGCTGCGGCAGCTGGC
AACCTGACTTGTATCGTCGCGATCGGAAATGAGAACAGGGGCATCTTGAGCCCCTGCGGACGGTGCCGAC
AGGTGCTTCTCGATCTGCATCCTGGGATCAAAGCCATAGTGAAGGACAGTGATGGACAGCCGACGGCAGT
TGGGATTCGTGAATTGCTGCCCTCTGGTTATGTGTGGGAGGGCTAAGAATTCGTCGAGGGACCTAATAAC
TTCGTATAGCATACATTATACGAAGTTATACATGTTTAAGGGTTCCGGTTCCACTAGGTACAATTCGATA
TCAAGCTTATCGATAATCAACCTCTGGATTACAAAATTTGTGAAAGATTGACTGGTATTCTTAACTATGT
TGCTCCTTTTACGCTATGTGGATACGCTGCTTTAATGCCTTTGTATCATGCTATTGCTTCCCGTATGGCT
TTCATTTTCTCCTCCTTGTATAAATCCTGGTTGCTGTCTCTTTATGAGGAGTTGTGGCCCGTTGTCAGGC
AACGTGGCGTGGTGTGCACTGTGTTTGCTGACGCAACCCCCACTGGTTGGGGCATTGCCACCACCTGTCA
GCTCCTTTCCGGGACTTTCGCTTTCCCCCTCCCTATTGCCACGGCGGAACTCATCGCCGCCTGCCTTGCC
CGCTGCTGGACAGGGGCTCGGCTGTTGGGCACTGACAATTCCGTGGTGTTGTCGGGGAAATCATCGTCCT
TTCCTTGGCTGCTCGCCTGTGTTGCCACCTGGATTCTGCGCGGGACGTCCTTCTGCTACGTCCCTTCGGC
CCTCAATCCAGCGGACCTTCCTTCCCGCGGCCTGCTGCCGGCTCTGCGGCCTCTTCCGCGTCTTCGCCTT
CGCCCTCAGACGAGTCGGATCTCCCTTTGGGCCGCCTCCCCGCATCGATACCGTCGACCTCGATCGAGAC
CTAGAAAAACATGGAGCAATCACAAGTAGCAATACAGCAGCTACCAATGCTGATTGTGCCTGGCTAGAAG
CACAAGAGGAGGAGGAGGTGGGTTTTCCAGTCACACCTCAGGTACCTTTAAGACCAATGACTTACAAGGC
AGCTGTAGATCTTAGCCACTTTTTAAAAGAAAAGGGGGGACTGGAAGGGCTAATTCACTCCCAACGAAGA
CAAGATATCCTTGATCTGTGGATCTACCACACACAAGGCTACTTCCCTGATTGGCAGAACTACACACCAG
GGCCAGGGATCAGATATCCACTGACCTTTGGATGGTGCTACAAGCTAGTACCAGTTGAGCAAGAGAAGGT
AGAAGAAGCCAATGAAGGAGAGAACACCCGCTTGTTACACCCTGTGAGCCTGCATGGGATGGATGACCCG
GAGAGAGAAGTATTAGAGTGGAGGTTTGACAGCCGCCTAGCATTTCATCACATGGCCCGAGAGCTGCATC
CGGACTGTACTGGGTCTCTCTGGTTAGACCAGATCTGAGCCTGGGAGCTCTCTGGCTAACTAGGGAACCC
ACTGCTTAAGCCTCAATAAAGCTTGCCTTGAGTGCTTCAAGTAGTGTGTGCCCGTCTGTTGTGTGACTCT
GGTAACTAGAGATCCCTCAGACCCTTTTAGTCAGTGTGGAAAATCTCTAGCAGCATGTGAGCAAAAGGCC
AGCAAAAGGCCAGGAACCGTAAAAAGGCCGCGTTGCTGGCGTTTTTCCATAGGCTCCGCCCCCCTGACGA
GCATCACAAAAATCGACGCTCAAGTCAGAGGTGGCGAAACCCGACAGGACTATAAAGATACCAGGCGTTT
CCCCCTGGAAGCTCCCTCGTGCGCTCTCCTGTTCCGACCCTGCCGCTTACCGGATACCTGTCCGCCTTTC
TCCCTTCGGGAAGCGTGGCGCTTTCTCATAGCTCACGCTGTAGGTATCTCAGTTCGGTGTAGGTCGTTCG
CTCCAAGCTGGGCTGTGTGCACGAACCCCCCGTTCAGCCCGACCGCTGCGCCTTATCCGGTAACTATCGT
CTTGAGTCCAACCCGGTAAGACACGACTTATCGCCACTGGCAGCAGCCACTGGTAACAGGATTAGCAGAG
CGAGGTATGTAGGCGGTGCTACAGAGTTCTTGAAGTGGTGGCCTAACTACGGCTACACTAGAAGAACAGT
ATTTGGTATCTGCGCTCTGCTGAAGCCAGTTACCTTCGGAAAAAGAGTTGGTAGCTCTTGATCCGGCAAA
CAAACCACCGCTGGTAGCGGTGGTTTTTTTGTTTGCAAGCAGCAGATTACGCGCAGAAAAAAAGGATCTC
AAGAAGATCCTTTGATCTTTTCTACGGGGTCTGACGCTCAGTGGAACGAAAACTCACGTTAAGGGATTTT
GGTCATGAGATTATCAAAAAGGATCTTCACCTAGATCCTTTTAAATTAAAAATGAAGTTTTAAATCAATC
TAAAGTATATATGAGTAAACTTGGTCTGACAGTTACCAATGCTTAATCAGTGAGGCACCTATCTCAGCGA
TCTGTCTATTTCGTTCATCCATAGTTGCCTGACTCCCCGTCGTGTAGATAACTACGATACGGGAGGGCTT
ACCATCTGGCCCCAGTGCTGCAATGATACCGCGAGACCCACGCTCACCGGCTCCAGATTTATCAGCAATA
AACCAGCCAGCCGGAAGGGCCGAGCGCAGAAGTGGTCCTGCAACTTTATCCGCCTCCATCCAGTCTATTA
ATTGTTGCCGGGAAGCTAGAGTAAGTAGTTCGCCAGTTAATAGTTTGCGCAACGTTGTTGCCATTGCTAC
AGGCATCGTGGTGTCACGCTCGTCGTTTGGTATGGCTTCATTCAGCTCCGGTTCCCAACGATCAAGGCGA
GTTACATGATCCCCCATGTTGTGCAAAAAAGCGGTTAGCTCCTTCGGTCCTCCGATCGTTGTCAGAAGTA
AGTTGGCCGCAGTGTTATCACTCATGGTTATGGCAGCACTGCATAATTCTCTTACTGTCATGCCATCCGT
AAGATGCTTTTCTGTGACTGGTGAGTACTCAACCAAGTCATTCTGAGAATAGTGTATGCGGCGACCGAGT
TGCTCTTGCCCGGCGTCAATACGGGATAATACCGCGCCACATAGCAGAACTTTAAAAGTGCTCATCATTG
GAAAACGTTCTTCGGGGCGAAAACTCTCAAGGATCTTACCGCTGTTGAGATCCAGTTCGATGTAACCCAC
TCGTGCACCCAACTGATCTTCAGCATCTTTTACTTTCACCAGCGTTTCTGGGTGAGCAAAAACAGGAAGG
CAAAATGCCGCAAAAAAGGGAATAAGGGCGACACGGAAATGTTGAATACTCATACTCTTCCTTTTTCAAT
ATTATTGAAGCATTTATCAGGGTTATTGTCTCATGAGCGGATACATATTTGAATGTATTTAGAAAAATAA
ACAAATAGGGGTTCCGCGCACATTTCCCCGAAAAGTGCCACCTGACGTCGACGGATCGGGAGATCTCCCG
ATCCCCTATGGTGCACTCTCAGTACAATCTGCTCTGATGCCGCATAGTTAAGCCAGTATCTGCTCCCTGC
TTGTGTGTTGGAGGTCGCTGAGTAGTGCGCGAGCAAAATTTAAGCTACAACAAGGCAAGGCTTGACCGAC
AATTGCATGAAGAATCTGCTTAGGGTTAGGCGTTTTGCGCTGCTTCGCGATGTACGGGCCAGATATACGC
GTTGACATTGATTATTGACTAGTTATTAATAGTAATCAATTACGGGGTCATTAGTTCATAGCCCATATAT
GGAGTTCCGCGTTACATAACTTACGGTAAATGGCCCGCCTGGCTGACCGCCCAACGACCCCCGCCCATTG
ACGTCAATAATGACGTATGTTCCCATAGTAACGCCAATAGGGACTTTCCATTGACGTCAATGGGTGGAGT
ATTTACGGTAAACTGCCCACTTGGCAGTACATCAAGTGTATCATATGCCAAGTACGCCCCCTATTGACGT
CAATGACGGTAAATGGCCCGCCTGGCATTATGCCCAGTACATGACCTTATGGGACTTTCCTACTTGGCAG
TACATCTACGTATTAGTCATCGCTATTACCATGGTGATGCGGTTTTGGCAGTACATCAATGGGCGTGGAT
AGCGGTTTGACTCACGGGGATTTCCAAGTCTCCACCCCATTGACGTCAATGGGAGTTTGTTTTGGCACCA
AAATCAACGGGACTTTCCAAAATGTCGTAACAACTCCGCCCCATTGACGCAAATGGGCGGTAGGCGTGTA
CGGTGGGAGGTCTATATAAGCAGCGCGTTTTGCCTGTACTGGGTCTCTCTGGTTAGACCAGATCTGAGCC
TGGGAGCTCTCTGGCTAACTAGGGAACCCACTGCTTAAGCCTCAATAAAGCTTGCCTTGAGTGCTTCAAG
TAGTGTGTGCCCGTCTGTTGTGTGACTCTGGTAACTAGAGATCCCTCAGACCCTTTTAGTCAGTGTGGAA
AATCTCTAGCAGTGGCGCCCGAACAGGGACTTGAAAGCGAAAGGGAAACCAGAGGAGCTCTCTCGACGCA
GGACTCGGCTTGCTGAAGCGCGCACGGCAAGAGGCGAGGGGCGGCGACTGGTGAGTACGCCAAAAATTTT
GACTAGCGGAGGCTAGAAGGAGAGAGATGGGTGCGAGAGCGTCAGTATTAAGCGGGGGAGAATTAGATCG
CGATGGGAAAAAATTCGGTTAAGGCCAGGGGGAAAGAAAAAATATAAATTAAAACATATAGTATGGGCAA
GCAGGGAGCTAGAACGATTCGCAGTTAATCCTGGCCTGTTAGAAACATCAGAAGGCTGTAGACAAATACT
GGGACAGCTACAACCATCCCTTCAGACAGGATCAGAAGAACTTAGATCATTATATAATACAGTAGCAACC
CTCTATTGTGTGCATCAAAGGATAGAGATAAAAGACACCAAGGAAGCTTTAGACAAGATAGAGGAAGAGC
AAAACAAAAGTAAGACCACCGCACAGCAAGCGGCCGGCCGCTGATCTTCAGACCTGGAGGAGGAGATATG
AGGGACAATTGGAGAAGTGAATTATATAAATATAAAGTAGTAAAAATTGAACCATTAGGAGTAGCACCCA
CCAAGGCAAAGAGAAGAGTGGTGCAGAGAGAAAAAAGAGCAGTGGGAATAGGAGCTTTGTTCCTTGGGTT
CTTGGGAGCAGCAGGAAGCACTATGGGCGCAGCGTCAATGACGCTGACGGTACAGGCCAGACAATTATTG
TCTGGTATAGTGCAGCAGCAGAACAATTTGCTGAGGGCTATTGAGGCGCAACAGCATCTGTTGCAACTCA
CAGTCTGGGGCATCAAGCAGCTCCAGGCAAGAATCCTGGCTGTGGAAAGATACCTAAAGGATCAACAGCT
CCTGGGGATTTGGGGTTGCTCTGGAAAACTCATTTGCACCACTGCTGTGCCTTGGAATGCTAGTTGGAGT
AATAAATCTCTGGAACAGATTTGGAATCACACGACCTGGATGGAGTGGGACAGAGAAATTAACAATTACA
CAAGCTTAATACACTCCTTAATTGAAGAATCGCAAAACCAGCAAGAAAAGAATGAACAAGAATTATTGGA
ATTAGATAAATGGGCAAGTTTGTGGAATTGGTTTAACATAACAAATTGGCTGTGGTATATAAAATTATTC
ATAATGATAGTAGGAGGCTTGGTAGGTTTAAGAATAGTTTTTGCTGTACTTTCTATAGTGAATAGAGTTA
GGCAGGGATATTCACCATTATCGTTTCAGACCCACCTCCCAACCCCGAGGGGACCCGACAGGCCCGAAGG
AATAGAAGAAGAAGGTGGAGAGAGAGACAGAGACAGATCCATTCGATTAGTGAACGGATCGGCACTGCGT
GCGCCAATTCTGCAGACAAATGGCAGTATTCATCCACAATTTTAAAAGAAAAGGGGGGATTGGGGGGTAC
AGTGCAGGGGAAAGAATAGTAGACATAATAGCAACAGACATACAAACTAAAGAATTACAAAAACAAATTA
CAAAAATTCAAAATTTTCGGGTTTATTACAGGGACAGCAGAGATCCAGTTTGGTTAGTACCGGGCCCGAG
AGTTAATTAATTAGTTATTAATAGTAATCAATTACGGGGTCATTAGTTCATAGCCCATATATGGAGTTCC
GCGTTACATAACTTACGGTAAATGGCCCGCCTGGCTGACCGCCCAACGACCCCCGCCCATTGACGTCAAT
AATGACGTATGTTCCCATAGTAACGCCAATAGGGACTTTCCATTGACGTCAATGGGTGGAGTATTTACGG
TAAACTGCCCACTTGGCAGTACATCAAGTGTATCATATGCCAAGTACGCCCCCTATTGACGTCAATGACG
GTAAATGGCCCGCCTGGCATTATGCCCAGTACATGACCTTATGGGACTTTCCTACTTGGCAGTACATCTA
CGTATTAGTCATCGCTATTACCATGGTGATGCGGTTTTGGCAGTACATCAATGGGCGTGGATAGCGGTTT
GACTCACGGGGATTTCCAAGTCTCCACCCCATTGACGTCAATGGGAGTTTGTTTTGGCACCAAAATCAAC
GGGACTTTCCAAAATGTCGTAACAACTCCGCCCCATTGACGCAAATGGGCGGTAGGCGTGTACGGTGGGA
GGTCTATATAAGCAGAGCTGGTTTAGTGAACCGTCAGATCCGCTAGCGCTACCGGTCGCCACCATGGCCC
AGTCCAAGCACGGCCTGACCAAGGAGATGACCATGAAGTACCGCATGGAGGGCTGCGTGGACGGCCACAA
GTTCGTGATCACCGGCGAGGGCATCGGCTACCCCTTCAAGGGCAAGCAGGCCATCAACCTGTGCGTGGTG
GAGGGCGGCCCCTTGCCCTTCGCCGAGGACATCTTGTCCGCCGCCTTCATGTACGGCAACCGCGTGTTCA
CCGAGTACCCCCAGGACATCGTCGACTACTTCAAGAACTCCTGCCCCGCCGGCTACACCTGGGACCGCTC
CTTCCTGTTCGAGGACGGCGCCGTGTGCATCTGCAACGCCGACATCACCGTGAGCGTGGAGGAGAACTGC
ATGTACCACGAGTCCAAGTTCTACGGCGTGAACTTCCCCGCCGACGGCCCCGTGATGAAGAAGATGACCG
ACAACTGGGAGCCCTCCTGCGAGAAGATCATCCCCGTGCCCAAGCAGGGCATCTTGAAGGGCGACGTGAG
CATGTACCTGCTGCTGAAGGACGGTGGCCGCTTGCGCTGCCAGTTCGACACCGTGTACAAGGCCAAGTCC
GTGCCCCGCAAGATGCCCGACTGGCACTTCATCCAGCACAAGCTGACCCGCGAGGACCGCAGCGACGCCA
AGAACCAGAAGTGGCACCTGACCGAGCACGCCATCGCCTCCGGCTCCGCCTTGCCCGGATCCGGCGCAAC
AAACTTCTCTCTGCTGAAACAAGCCGGAGATGTCGAAGAGAATCCTGGACCG
Features (pLannotate 1.2.2; 22 found; start..end, strand, type, name):
    416..449     +  protein_bind   loxP: Cre-mediated recombination occurs in the 8-bp core sequence (GCATACAT). Cre recombinase
    482..505     +  misc_feature   MCS (fragment): pBluescript multiple cloning site
    505..1093    +  misc_feature   WPRE: woodchuck hepatitis virus posttranscriptional regulatory element
   1094..1113    +  misc_feature   MCS (fragment): pBluescript multiple cloning site
   1115..1615    +  CDS            nef (fragment): NEF_HV1LA - Experimental evidence at protein level: Swiss-Prot protein existence level 1. Extracellular Nef protein targets CD4(+) T-lymphocytes for apoptosis by interacting with CXCR4 surface receptors. From Human immunodeficiency virus type 1 group M subtype B (isolate Lai) (HIV-1).
   1622..1802    +  LTR            5' LTR (truncated): truncated 5' long terminal repeat (LTR) from HIV-1
   1864..2452    -  rep_origin     ori: high-copy-number ColE1/pMB1/pBR322/pUC origin of replication
   2623..3483    -  CDS            AmpR: β-lactamase; bla; confers resistance to ampicillin, carbenicillin, and related antibiotics
   3484..3588    -  promoter       AmpR promoter: bla
   3647..3699    -  misc_feature   bom (fragment): basis of mobility region from pBR322
   3854..4233    +  enhancer       CMV enhancer: human cytomegalovirus immediate early enhancer
   4234..4433    +  promoter       CMV promoter: human cytomegalovirus (CMV) immediate early promoter
   4451..4631    +  LTR            5' LTR (truncated): truncated 5' long terminal repeat (LTR) from HIV-1
   4678..4803    +  misc_feature   HIV-1 Ψ: packaging signal of human immunodeficiency virus type 1
   4787..5125    +  CDS            HIV-1 gag (fragment): gag protein from human immunodeficiency virus 1; gag
   5300..5533    +  misc_feature   RRE: The Rev response element (RRE) of HIV-1 allows for Rev-dependent mRNA export from the nucleus to the cytoplasm.
   5910..6010    +  CDS            Rev (fragment): human immunodeficiency virus 1 (HIV-1) Rev protein; rev; enhances nuclear export of unspliced and incompletely spliced viral mRNAs
   6060..6177    +  misc_feature   cPPT/CTS: central polypurine tract and central termination sequence of HIV-1
   6302..6605    +  enhancer       CMV enhancer: human cytomegalovirus immediate early enhancer
   6606..6809    +  promoter       CMV promoter: human cytomegalovirus (CMV) immediate early promoter
   6854..7546    +  CDS            ZsGreen: ZsGreen is a basic (constitutively fluorescent) green fluorescent protein published in 1999, derived from Zoanthus sp..
   7612..396     +  CDS            BSD (fragment) (across the origin): blasticidin S deaminase; Aspergillus terreus BSD; confers resistance to blasticidin
