[The description below was written by a language model from this plasmid's Addgene catalogue record and pLannotate feature annotations shown in this document.]
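Description:
pLC-ZsGreen-P2A-Blast is a 7.6 kb HIV-1-based lentiviral transfer vector for mammalian expression of a fluorescent reporter linked to a drug-resistance marker. It is propagated in bacteria through a high-copy ColE1/pUC-type origin and an ampicillin resistance gene (β-lactamase with its own promoter). A recombination-deficient strain is the recorded host, as is usual for plasmids carrying repeated LTR sequences.

The viral genome is driven by a CMV enhancer/promoter fused to a truncated 5' LTR, a chimeric arrangement that normally makes genomic RNA production in packaging cells independent of Tat. Downstream lie the Ψ packaging signal with a partial gag fragment, the Rev response element for Rev-dependent nuclear export of the unspliced genome, and the cPPT/CTS, which aids nuclear import of the reverse-transcribed DNA.

An internal CMV enhancer/promoter then drives the payload: the ZsGreen coding sequence (693 bp) followed by blasticidin S deaminase. ZsGreen is a green fluorescent protein derived from Zoanthus sp., although the catalogue lists the insert species as human. According to the construct name and stated purpose, the two are joined by a P2A self-cleaving peptide, though the feature table does not annotate this element separately. One transcript should therefore yield both the green marker and blasticidin resistance.

After the cassette come a single loxP site, a WPRE that enhances transcript stability and expression, a nef fragment, and the 3' LTR region, which is annotated only as a truncated LTR. The record does not state whether this LTR is self-inactivating.

The vector serves to mark and select transduced cells. Any role as a control or as a backbone for other inserts is not stated in the record.
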