Addgene plasmid #123322: pLC-ZsGreen-P2A-Blast
Purpose: Lentiviral vector for expression of ZsGreen-P2A-Blast cassette from a CMV promoter
Depositing lab: Eva Gottwein. Depositing organization: Northwestern University. Publication: CK1alpha and IRF4 are essential and independent effectors of immunomodulatory drugs in primary effusion lymphoma. Patil A, Manzano M, Gottwein E. Blood. 2018 Aug 9;132(6):577-586. doi: 10.1182/blood-2018-01-828418. Epub 2018 Jun 28. PubMed 29954751.
Backbone
  Vector backbone: pLC-ZsGreen-P2A-Blast
  Total vector size (bp): 7612
  Vector type: Mammalian Expression, Lentiviral
  Selectable markers: Blasticidin
Growth in bacteria
  Bacterial resistance: Ampicillin, 100 μg/mL
  Growth temperature: 37°C
  Growth strain: Stbl3
  Copy number: High Copy
Gene/Insert
  Gene/Insert name: ZsGreen
  Species: H. sapiens (human)
  Insert size (bp): 693
  Promoter: CMV
  Cloning method: Gibson Cloning
  Sequencing primers: 5′ -; 3′ -
Terms and licenses: Academic/Nonprofit Terms; Industry Terms: Not Available to Industry
How to cite: pLC-ZsGreen-P2A-Blast was a gift from Eva Gottwein (Addgene plasmid # 123322 ; http://n2t.net/addgene:123322 ; RRID:Addgene_123322)
